>Addgene plasmid #113752 | pENTR-R4R3-mRuby-N | addgene full sequence | sequence record 226847 | Addgene NGS Result
CTTTCCTGCGTTATCCCCTGATTCTGTGGATAACCGTATTACCGCCTTTGAGTGAGCTGATACCGCTCGC
CGCAGCCGAACGACCGAGCGCAGCGAGTCAGTGAGCGAGGAAGCGGAAGAGCGCCCAATACGCAAACCGC
CTCTCCCCGCGCGTTGGCCGATTCATTAATGCAGCTGGCACGACAGGTTTCCCGACTGGAAAGCGGGCAG
TGAGCGCAACGCAATTAATACGCGTACCGCTAGCCAGGAAGAGTTTGTAGAAACGCAAAAAGGCCATCCG
TCAGGATGGCCTTCTGCTTAGTTTGATGCCTGGCAGTTTATGGCGGGCGTCCTGCCCGCCACCCTCCGGG
CCGTTGCTTCACAACGTTCAAATCCGCTCCCGGCGGATTTGTCCTACTCAGGAGAGCGTTCACCGACAAA
CAACAGATAAAACGAAAGGCCCAGTCTTCCGACTGAGCCTTTCGTTTTATTTGATGCCTGGCAGTTCCCT
ACTCTCGCGTTAACGCTAGCATGGATGTTTTCCCAGTCACGACGTTGTAAAACGACGGCCAGTCTTAAGC
TCGGGCCCCTACAGGTCACTAATACCATCTAAGTAGTTGATTCATAGTGACTGGATATGTTGTGTTTTAC
AGTATTATGTAGTCTGTTTTTTATGCAAAATCTAATTTAATATATTGATATTTATATCATTTTACGTTTC
TCGTTCAACTTTTCTATACAAAGTTGAAGGATCCATGGTGAGCAAGGGCGAGGAGCTGATCAAGGAAAAT
ATGCGTATGAAGGTGGTCATGGAAGGTTCGGTCAACGGCCACCAATTCAAATGCACAGGTGAAGGAGAAG
GCAATCCGTACATGGGAACTCAAACCATGAGGATCAAAGTCATCGAGGGAGGACCCCTGCCATTTGCCTT
TGACATTCTTGCCACGTCGTTCATGTATGGCAGCCGTACTTTTATCAAGTACCCGAAAGGCATTCCTGAT
TTCTTTAAACAGTCCTTTCCTGAGGGTTTTACTTGGGAAAGAGTTACGAGATACGAAGATGGTGGAGTCG
TCACCGTCATGCAGGACACCAGCCTTGAGGATGGCTGTCTCGTTTACCACGTCCAAGTCAGAGGGGTAAA
CTTTCCCTCCAATGGTCCCGTGATGCAGAAGAAGACCAAGGGTTGGGAGCCTAATACAGAGATGATGTAT
CCAGCAGATGGTGGTCTGAGGGGATACACTCATATGGCACTGAAAGTTGATGGTGGTGGCCATCTGTCTT
GCTCTTTCGTAACAACTTACAGGTCAAAAAAGACCGTCGGGAACATCAAGATGCCCGGTATCCATGCCGT
TGATCACCGCCTGGAAAGGTTAGAGGAAAGTGACAATGAAATGTTCGTAGTACAACGCGAACACGCAGTT
GCCAAGTTCGCCGGGCTTGGTGGTGGCATGGACGAGCTGTACAAGACAACTTTGTATAATAAAGTTGAAC
GAGAAACGTAAAATGATATAAATATCAATATATTAAATTAGATTTTGCATAAAAAACAGACTACATAATA
CTGTAAAACACAACATATCCAGTCACTATGAATCAACTACTTAGATGGTATTAGTGACCTGTACTGCAGG
GCGGCCGCGATATCCCCTATAGTGAGTCGTATTACATGGTCATAGCTGTTTCCTGGCAGCTCTGGCCCGT
GTCTCAAAATCTCTGATGTTACATTGCACAAGATAAAAATATATCATCATGAACAATAAAACTGTCTGCT
TACATAAACAGTAATACAAGGGGTGTTATGAGCCATATTCAACGGGAAACGTCGAGGCCGCGATTAAATT
CCAACATGGATGCTGATTTATATGGGTATAAATGGGCTCGCGATAATGTCGGGCAATCAGGTGCGACAAT
CTATCGCTTGTATGGGAAGCCCGATGCGCCAGAGTTGTTTCTGAAACATGGCAAAGGTAGCGTTGCCAAT
GATGTTACAGATGAGATGGTCAGACTAAACTGGCTGACGGAATTTATGCCTCTTCCGACCATCAAGCATT
TTATCCGTACTCCTGATGATGCATGGTTACTCACCACTGCGATCCCCGGAAAAACAGCATTCCAGGTATT
AGAAGAATATCCTGATTCAGGTGAAAATATTGTTGATGCGCTGGCAGTGTTCCTGCGCCGGTTGCATTCG
ATTCCTGTTTGTAATTGTCCTTTTAACAGCGATCGCGTATTTCGTCTCGCTCAGGCGCAATCACGAATGA
ATAACGGTTTGGTTGATGCGAGTGATTTTGATGACGAGCGTAATGGCTGGCCTGTTGAACAAGTCTGGAA
AGAAATGCATAAACTTTTGCCATTCTCACCGGATTCAGTCGTCACTCATGGTGATTTCTCACTTGATAAC
CTTATTTTTGACGAGGGGAAATTAATAGGTTGTATTGATGTTGGACGAGTCGGAATCGCAGACCGATACC
AGGATCTTGCCATCCTATGGAACTGCCTCGGTGAGTTTTCTCCTTCATTACAGAAACGGCTTTTTCAAAA
ATATGGTATTGATAATCCTGATATGAATAAATTGCAGTTTCATTTGATGCTCGATGAGTTTTTCTAATCA
GAATTGGTTAATTGGTTGTAACACTGGCAGAGCATTACGCTGACTTGACGGGACGGCGCAAGCTCATGAC
CAAAATCCCTTAACGTGAGTTACGCGTCGTTCCACTGAGCGTCAGACCCCGTAGAAAAGATCAAAGGATC
TTCTTGAGATCCTTTTTTTCTGCGCGTAATCTGCTGCTTGCAAACAAAAAAACCACCGCTACCAGCGGTG
GTTTGTTTGCCGGATCAAGAGCTACCAACTCTTTTTCCGAAGGTAACTGGCTTCAGCAGAGCGCAGATAC
CAAATACTGTTCTTCTAGTGTAGCCGTAGTTAGGCCACCACTTCAAGAACTCTGTAGCACCGCCTACATA
CCTCGCTCTGCTAATCCTGTTACCAGTGGCTGCTGCCAGTGGCGATAAGTCGTGTCTTACCGGGTTGGAC
TCAAGACGATAGTTACCGGATAAGGCGCAGCGGTCGGGCTGAACGGGGGGTTCGTGCACACAGCCCAGCT
TGGAGCGAACGACCTACACCGAACTGAGATACCTACAGCGTGAGCTATGAGAAAGCGCCACGCTTCCCGA
AGGGAGAAAGGCGGACAGGTATCCGGTAAGCGGCAGGGTCGGAACAGGAGAGCGCACGAGGGAGCTTCCA
GGGGGAAACGCCTGGTATCTTTATAGTCCTGTCGGGTTTCGCCACCTCTGACTTGAGCGTCGATTTTTGT
GATGCTCGTCAGGGGGGCGGAGCCTATGGAAAAACGCCAGCAACGCGGCCTTTTTACGGTTCCTGGCCTT
TTGCTGGCCTTTTGCTCACATGTT
Features (pLannotate 1.2.2; 11 found; start..end, strand, type, name):
    121..213     +  CDS            lacI (fragment): lac repressor; lacI; The lac repressor binds to the lac operator to inhibit transcription in E. coli. This inhibition can be relieved by adding lactose or isopropyl-β-D-thiogalactopyranoside (IPTG).
    268..295     -  terminator     rrnB T2 terminator: transcription terminator T2 from the E. coli rrnB gene
    427..470     +  terminator     rrnB T1 terminator: Escherichia coli rrnB; transcription terminator T1 from the E. coli rrnB gene
    517..553     -  CDS            lacZα (fragment): LacZα fragment of β-galactosidase; lacZ fragment
    603..722     -  protein_bind   attR1: mutant version of attR; recombination site for the Gateway® LR reaction LR Clonase™
    706..726     -  protein_bind   attB4: mutant version of attB; core recombination site for the Gateway® BP reaction BP Clonase™
    735..1445    +  CDS            mRuby2: mRuby2 is a basic (constitutively fluorescent) red fluorescent protein published in 2012, derived from Entacmaea quadricolor. It has moderate acid sensitivity.
   1447..1570    +  protein_bind   attR3: mutant version of attR; recombination site for the Gateway® LR reaction LR Clonase™
   1626..1644    -  promoter       T7 promoter: promoter for bacteriophage T7 RNA polymerase
   1778..2587    +  CDS            KanR: aminoglycoside phosphotransferase; aph(3')-Ia; confers resistance to kanamycin in bacteria or G418 (Geneticin®) in eukaryotes
   2734..3322    +  rep_origin     ori: high-copy-number ColE1/pMB1/pBR322/pUC origin of replication
