[The description below was written by a language model from this plasmid's Addgene catalogue record and pLannotate feature annotations shown in this document.]
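Description:
pENTR-R4R3-mRuby-N is a Gateway MultiSite entry clone built on the Invitrogen pDONR221-P4rP3r backbone and catalogued as part of a modular CRISPR-Cas9 vector system for the moss Physcomitrella patens. It is a small plasmid (about 3.4 kb in the sequenced record) maintained in E. coli at high copy from a ColE1/pUC-type origin and selected with kanamycin through the aph(3')-Ia resistance gene. The rrnB T1 and T2 terminators upstream of the cloning region are standard pDONR elements that insulate the insert from read-through transcription. A T7 promoter and M13 primer sites flank the cassette, the latter for sequencing. The short lacI and lacZα matches appear to be backbone remnants rather than functional genes.

The payload is the coding sequence of mRuby2, a constitutively fluorescent red protein derived from Entacmaea quadricolor, with its stop codon removed so that it can read into a downstream coding sequence as an N-terminal tag. No promoter drives it within this plasmid; expression is meant to come from the endogenous locus after integration. The insert is bounded by attR-type recombination sites, which the automated annotation labels as attR1 overlapping an attB4 core on one side and attR3 on the other. This is consistent with the attR4/attR3 arrangement implied by the plasmid name.

These sites place mRuby2 in the second (middle) position of a three-fragment LR reaction. Entry clones carrying 5′ and 3′ homology sequences occupy the first and third positions. The assembled product serves as a donor template for homology-directed repair, allowing in-frame knock-in of mRuby2 at the start of a gene of interest, in conjunction with Cas9-induced cleavage.
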