Addgene plasmid #113752: pENTR-R4R3-mRuby-N
Purpose: Gateway multi-site entry clone for second position mRuby (N-terminal tag). Introduced into the genome via homology-directed repair after an LR reaction with homology sequences.
Depositing lab: Magdalena Bezanilla. Depositing organization: Dartmouth College and Medical School. Publication: Efficient and modular CRISPR-Cas9 vector system for Physcomitrella patens. Mallett DR, Chang M, Cheng X, Bezanilla M. Plant Direct. 2019 Sep 12;3(9):e00168. doi: 10.1002/pld3.168. eCollection 2019 Sep. PubMed 31523744.
Backbone
  Vector backbone: pDONR221-P4rP3r
  Backbone manufacturer: Invitrogen
  Backbone size w/o insert (bp): 2540
  Vector type: CRISPR ; Gateway Entry Vector
Growth in bacteria
  Bacterial resistance: Kanamycin, 50 μg/mL
  Growth temperature: 37°C
  Growth strain: DH5alpha
  Copy number: High Copy
Gene/Insert
  Gene/Insert name: mRuby2
  Insert size (bp): 720
  Tag / fusion protein: mRuby2 (N terminal on insert)
  Cloning method: Gateway Cloning
  Sequencing primers: 5′ M13 Forward; 3′ M13 Reverse
Terms and licenses: Academic/Nonprofit Terms; Industry Terms: Not Available to Industry
Depositor comments: Second position vector for three-way Gateway LR reaction to insert N-terminal mRuby2 at your locus of interest (stop codon removed).
How to cite: pENTR-R4R3-mRuby-N was a gift from Magdalena Bezanilla (Addgene plasmid # 113752 ; http://n2t.net/addgene:113752 ; RRID:Addgene_113752)
